LOCUS       Exported 2352 bp ds-DNA linear SYN 06-SEP-2021
DEFINITION  Gateway entry clone.
ACCESSION   .
VERSION     .
KEYWORDS    pFOSGE_COF2C10
SOURCE      synthetic DNA construct
  ORGANISM  synthetic DNA construct
REFERENCE   1 (bases 1 to 2352)
  AUTHORS   Stampfel G, Kazmar T, Frank O, Wienerroither S, Reiter F, Stark A
  TITLE     Transcriptional regulators form diverse groups with
            context-dependent regulatory functions.
  JOURNAL   Nature. 2015 Nov 9. doi: 10.1038/nature15545.
  PUBMED    26550828
REFERENCE   2 (bases 1 to 2352)
  AUTHORS   .
  TITLE     Direct Submission
  JOURNAL   Exported Sep 6, 2021 from SnapGene Server 1.1.58
            http://www.snapgene.com
FEATURES             Location/Qualifiers
     source          1..2352
                     /organism="synthetic DNA construct"
                     /mol_type="other DNA"
ORIGIN
        1 atgcggcgca gtctggctcc cagccaacgt ggaccactgc gtcccgagtc ccgtcactcc
       61 ttcacgccgc cactgctgaa gaaaaacaag cgatcctgcc agcaggaact ggagcgagag
      121 caagaactgg acagaagacg actgggcgcc ctccgagatg ccagcaacac atcagagctc
      181 ccactgccta ttcgcttcac ggcgaacagc gagtatgagt tggccattgc caaggttctg
      241 gcacggaagt tcaaggtgcc catggacaat tacgtaccgg attacggtgg taaacgggtc
      301 ctgggcgtgc ggcgctgcat ttcccgacga cccctacacg atccgatggc ctgcaacgcc
      361 ttggtactct tccatccacc cgcctacaca gaacacgagc gcatgggcat ggatccgacc
      421 aaggttctgg tgcacgtcgt cgtcgatccg ctgctgagca acatattgcg gccgcaccag
      481 cgcgagggag tgcgtttcat gtacgagtgt gtggagggaa agcggggcaa cttcaatgga
      541 tgcatcatgg ccgacgaaat gggtctcggg aagacgctgc agtgcgtaac gctggtctgg
      601 acacttctaa ggcaggggcc cgagtgcaag ccgacgatca acaaagccat tgtcgtgtct
      661 ccatcatcgc tggttaagaa ctgggagaag gagtttacca agtggcttca cggtcgactc
      721 ctttgcctgc ccatggaggg cgggaccaag gagaacacca tccgagcact cgagcagttc
      781 tccatgactt ctgcccggct ggggacacct gttctgctca tcagctacga gacatttcgc
      841 atctacgcgg agatcctgtg caagtacgag gtgggaatgg tgatatgcga cgagggacat
      901 cgcctcaaga acagcgacaa tctgacgtat caggctctca tgggactgaa gacaaagcga
      961 cgggtcttgc tttccggcac tcccatccag aacgatctta ctgagtacta cagcctggtg
     1021 aactttgtaa acccggagat gctgggaacg gcggccgtgt ttaagcgcaa cttcgagagc
     1081 gctattctgc ggggccagaa tactgactcc acggaacagg agcgacaacg ggccatagag
     1141 aagacacagg agctgatagg tctggtcgat cagtgcatca ttcgtcgcac taatcaaatt
     1201 ctaaccaaat atctgccggt taagtttgaa atggttatct gtgcgaaact gacggcgatt
     1261 caactcgagc tatacacgaa tttcttgaag tctgatcaag ttcgacgtag tttggcggat
     1321 tgcaatgaaa aggcttcgct tacggcgctg gcagacatta caacgcttaa gaagatttgc
     1381 agtcatccgg atctcatata tgagaagctc actgcgcggg aaaagggatt cgaaaactcc
     1441 caaaatgtgc tgcctagtaa ttacaaacca aaggatctca atccagagct aagtggcaag
     1501 ttcatgctcc tggatttcat gctggcagca atacgtgcag agggcaacga caaggtggtt
     1561 ctcatttcca attacacaca gaccctggac ttgttcgagc agctcgcgag gaagcgaaag
     1621 tacggatttg tccggcttga tggcaccatg tccatcaaga agcgatcgaa ggttgttgac
     1681 cgattcaatg acccggagtc tgacagcttc cttttcatgc tgagcagcaa ggctggcggc
     1741 tgcggcttga atttgattgg agccaaccgc ctgttcatgt ttgacccaga ctggaatccg
     1801 gccaacgatg agcaggcaat ggccagagtg tggcgtgacg ggcaaaagaa gccctgttac
     1861 atatatcgcc tcgttgctag tggttccatc gaggagaaga tcctgcagcg acagacgcac
     1921 aaaaaatccc tgtcgagcac catcattgac aacaacgagt cggccgagaa gcatttcacc
     1981 cgcgacgatc tgaaggactt gtttacattt gatgcgaaca ttctgtccga cacacacgac
     2041 aagctcaagt gtaagcgctg cgttcaaaat atacaaatga agccaccgcc cgaggacacg
     2101 gactgcacct cgcatttgtc acaatggtac cattgctcca acaacagagg cctgcctgac
     2161 aatattctcg cccaggcctg gatggattgc aagtgcgtgt cctttgtctt ccaccaccga
     2221 tcgcaggctc aggaaattgt gccgagtgct gaggaggaag caacagatca gccagaggaa
     2281 aaaccagaaa gccgcaaacg atcatccacg cccgccagtg atgacagtgc cgatgaggac
     2341 ttccgtggat tc
//
