LOCUS       Exported 791 bp ds-DNA linear SYN 06-SEP-2021
DEFINITION  Gateway entry clone.
ACCESSION   .
VERSION     .
KEYWORDS    pFOSGE_COF2C10
SOURCE      synthetic DNA construct
  ORGANISM  synthetic DNA construct
REFERENCE   1 (bases 1 to 791)
  AUTHORS   Stampfel G, Kazmar T, Frank O, Wienerroither S, Reiter F, Stark A
  TITLE     Transcriptional regulators form diverse groups with
            context-dependent regulatory functions.
  JOURNAL   Nature. 2015 Nov 9. doi: 10.1038/nature15545.
  PUBMED    26550828
REFERENCE   2 (bases 1 to 791)
  AUTHORS   .
  TITLE     Direct Submission
  JOURNAL   Exported Sep 6, 2021 from SnapGene Server 1.1.58
            http://www.snapgene.com
FEATURES             Location/Qualifiers
     source          1..791
                     /organism="synthetic DNA construct"
                     /mol_type="other DNA"
     protein_bind    73..97
                     /gene="mutant version of attB"
                     /label=attB2
                     /bound_moiety="BP Clonase(TM)"
                     /note="recombination site for the Gateway(R) BP reaction"
ORIGIN
        1 ataatgattt tattttgact gatagtgacc tgttcgttgc aacaaattga taagcaatgc
       61 tttcttataa tgccaacttt gtacaagaaa gctgggtcga atccacggaa gtcctcatcg
      121 gcactgtcat cactggcggg cgtggatgat cgtttgcggc tttctggttt ttcctctggc
      181 tgatctgttg cttcctcctc agcactcggc acaatttcct gagcctgcga tcggtggtgg
      241 aagacaaagg acacgcactt gcaatccatc caggcctggg cgagaatatt gtcaggcagg
      301 cctctgttgt tggagcaatg gtaccattgt gacaaatgcg aggtgcagtc cgtgtcctcg
      361 ggcggtggct tcatttgtat attttgaacg cagcgcttac acttgagctt gtcgtgtgtg
      421 tcggacagaa tgttcgcatc aaatgtaaac aagtccttca gatcgtcgcg ggtgaaatgc
      481 ttctcggccg actcgttgtt gtcaatgatg gtgctcgaca gggatttttt gtgcgtctgt
      541 cgctgcagga tcttctcctc gatggaacca ctagcaacga ggcgatatat gtaacagggc
      601 ttcttttgcc cgtcacgcca cactctggcc attgcctgct catcgttggc cggattccag
      661 tctgggtcaa acatgaacag gcggttggct ccaatcaaat tcaagccgca gccgccagcc
      721 ttgctgctca gcatgaaaag gaagctgtca gactccgggt cattgaatcg gtcaacaacc
      781 ttcgatcgct t
//
