[The description below was written by a language model from this plasmid's Addgene catalogue record and the feature table of its GenBank file.]
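Description:
pFOSGE_COF2C10 is a Gateway entry clone built in the pDONR221 donor backbone (Invitrogen), carrying the Drosophila melanogaster gene okr (okra, CG3736), the fly homologue of RAD54. The insert is listed as 2352 bp and was introduced by Gateway cloning, which normally means a BP recombination between an attB-flanked PCR product and the attP sites of the donor vector, replacing the donor's counter-selection cassette and leaving the insert flanked by recombination sites competent for subsequent LR transfer. The plasmid is maintained in E. coli as a high-copy replicon under kanamycin selection. As an entry clone it is a shuttle intermediate rather than an expression vector. The record lists no promoter, tag or reporter associated with the insert, and it does not state whether the open reading frame retains a stop codon. M13 forward and reverse priming sites in the backbone flank the insert for sequence verification.

The sequence records held for this plasmid are partial. One is a 2352 bp segment matching the stated insert length but carrying no annotation. The other is a 791 bp fragment whose only annotated feature is a site labelled attB2, a Gateway recombination site recognised by BP Clonase. Neither covers the backbone, so the origin and resistance gene are known only from the catalogue fields. The clone's associated publication is a study of the context-dependent regulatory functions of transcriptional regulators, which suggests that the okr coding sequence was intended for transfer into destination vectors for functional assays, though the record does not specify the downstream vectors or assay format.
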