Addgene plasmid #70927: pFOSGE_COF2C10
Purpose: Gateway entry clone
Depositing lab: Alexander Stark. Depositing organization: Research Institute of Molecular Pathology (IMP). Publication: Transcriptional regulators form diverse groups with context-dependent regulatory functions. Stampfel G, Kazmar T, Frank O, Wienerroither S, Reiter F, Stark A. Nature. 2015 Nov 9. doi: 10.1038/nature15545. PubMed 26550828.
Backbone
  Vector backbone: pDONR221
  Backbone manufacturer: Invitrogen
  Backbone size w/o insert (bp): 4762
  Vector type: Gateway entry vector
Growth in bacteria
  Bacterial resistance: Kanamycin, 50 μg/mL
  Growth temperature: 37°C
  Growth strain: DH5alpha
  Copy number: High Copy
Gene/Insert
  Gene/Insert name: okr (alt names: FBgn0002989; CG3736, FBtr0077673)
  Species: D. melanogaster (fly)
  Insert size (bp): 2352
  Entrez Gene: okr (a.k.a. Dmel_CG3736, CG3736, DhR54, DmRAD54, DmRad54, Dmel\CG3736, Dmrad54, OKR, Okr, RAD54, RAD54L, Rad54, Ras54, rad54)
  Cloning method: Gateway Cloning
  Sequencing primers: 5′ M13-F20; 3′ M13R
Terms and licenses: Academic/Nonprofit Terms; Industry Terms: Not Available to Industry
How to cite: pFOSGE_COF2C10 was a gift from Alexander Stark (Addgene plasmid # 70927 ; http://n2t.net/addgene:70927 ; RRID:Addgene_70927)
